Addgene plasmid #109282: pKM491-Flag-His
Purpose: ORBIT integrating plasmid for C-terminal tagging with FLAG-His tag
Depositing lab: Kenan Murphy. Depositing organization: University of Massachusetts, Worcester. Publication: ORBIT: a New Paradigm for Genetic Engineering of Mycobacterial Chromosomes. Murphy KC, Nelson SJ, Nambi S, Papavinasasundaram K, Baer CE, Sassetti CM. MBio. 2018 Dec 11;9(6). pii: mBio.01467-18. doi: 10.1128/mBio.01467-18. PubMed 30538179.
Backbone
  Vector backbone: pKM480
  Backbone manufacturer: Kenan Murphy
  Total vector size (bp): 3566
  Modifications to backbone: Insertion of attB-4xGly-TEV-Flag-6xHis
  Vector type: ORBIT integrating plasmid
  Selectable markers: Hygromycin
Growth in bacteria
  Bacterial resistance: Chloramphenicol, 25 μg/mL
  Growth temperature: 37°C
  Growth strain: DH5alpha
  Growth instructions: Grow in LB containing 20 ug/ml chloramphenicol.
  Copy number: Low Copy
Gene/Insert
  Gene/Insert name: attB-Flag-His
  Species: Synthetic
  Insert size (bp): 115
Resource information
  A portion of this plasmid was derived from a plasmid made by: Christina Baer's vector pEN-Flag-23 was the source of the insertion.
Terms and licenses: Academic/Nonprofit Terms; Industry Terms: Not Available to Industry
Depositor comments: ORBIT plasmid for creating Flag-His fusions to target genes. Strain should be grown in 20 ug/ml chloramphenicol for isolation of plasmid. Yields with Qiagen miniprep kits are typically in the range from 60-90 ug/ml from 5 ml culture.
How to cite: pKM491-Flag-His was a gift from Kenan Murphy (Addgene plasmid # 109282 ; http://n2t.net/addgene:109282 ; RRID:Addgene_109282)
