[The description below was written by a language model from this plasmid's Addgene catalogue record and pLannotate feature annotations shown in this document.]
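Description:
pKM491-Flag-His is a small (about 3.6 kb) ORBIT integrating ("payload") plasmid built on the pKM480 backbone and intended for chromosomal engineering of mycobacteria, specifically for adding a C-terminal FLAG-His tag to a target gene at its native locus. It is propagated in E. coli under chloramphenicol selection, and the feature table shows a cat promoter driving a chloramphenicol acetyltransferase gene alongside a ColE1/pMB1-type origin. The annotation tool labels this origin as high-copy, whereas the catalogue entry lists the plasmid as low copy. No mycobacterial origin of replication is annotated, consistent with a plasmid that must integrate to be maintained. A hygromycin phosphotransferase gene from Streptomyces hygroscopicus provides the selectable marker for recovering integrants. A short remnant of a β-lactamase gene is also detected, but as a fragment it is presumably a nonfunctional cloning relic.

The payload is a 115 bp synthetic insert described as attB-4xGly-TEV-Flag-6xHis: a recombinase attB site followed in frame by a four-glycine linker, a TEV protease cleavage site, a FLAG epitope and a hexahistidine tag. The automated annotation picks up only the FLAG and His portions (the latter as a fragment of a 9xHis feature), not the attB, linker or TEV elements. rrnB T2 and T1 terminators flank the tag region and the hygromycin cassette. In the ORBIT approach, a targeting oligonucleotide places a partner attachment site at the end of the chosen gene, and site-specific recombination with the plasmid's attB inserts the whole plasmid there, fusing the tag to the protein's C terminus. The resulting fusions suit immunodetection and affinity purification, with TEV cleavage allowing tag removal.
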