Features (pLannotate 1.2.2; 9 found; start..end, strand, type, name):
    513..533     +  CDS            FLAG (fragment): FLAG® epitope tag, followed by an enterokinase cleavage site
    534..551     +  CDS            9xHis (fragment): 9xHis affinity tag
    594..621     +  terminator     rrnB T2 terminator: transcription terminator T2 from the E. coli rrnB gene
    788..1376    -  rep_origin     ori: high-copy-number ColE1/pMB1/pBR322/pUC origin of replication
   1474..1574    +  promoter       cat promoter: promoter of the E. coli cat gene encoding chloramphenicol acetyltransferase
   1575..2220    +  CDS            CmR (fragment): chloramphenicol acetyltransferase; cat; confers resistance to chloramphenicol
   2290..2370    -  CDS            bla(M) (fragment): β-lactamase lacking the signal sequence; bla(M); allows cytosolic expression of β-lactamase
   2482..3474    +  CDS            hyg: KHYB_STRHY - Experimental evidence at protein level: Swiss-Prot protein existence level 1. The aminoglycoside phosphotransferases achieve inactivation of their antibiotic substrates by phosphorylation. From Streptomyces hygroscopicus.
   3513..3559    -  terminator     rrnB T1 terminator: transcription terminator T1 from the E. coli rrnB gene
>Addgene plasmid #109282 | pKM491-Flag-His | addgene full sequence | sequence record 263619 | Addgene NGS Result
GGCAGTCGATCGAGAGGTGACCACAACGACGCGCCCGCTTTGATCGGGGACGTCTGCGGCCGACCATTTA
CGGGTCTTGTTGTCGTTGGCGGTCATGGGCCGAACATACTCACCCGGATCGGAGGGCCGAGGACAAGGTC
GAACGAGGGGCATGACCCGGTGCGGGGCTTCTTGCACTCGGCATAGGCGAGTGCTAAGAATAACGTTGGC
ACTCGCGACCGGTGAGTGCTAGGTCGGGACGGTGAGGCCAGGCCCGTCGTCGCAGCGAGTGGCAGCGAGG
ACAACTTGAGCCGTCCGTCGCGGGCACTGCGCCCGGCCAGCGTAAGTAGCGGGGTTGCCGTCACCCGGTG
ACCCCCGTTTCATCCCCGATCCGGAGGAATCACTTCGCAATGGCCAAGACAATTGCGGATCCATCGATAG
AAAGGAGGAAGGAAAGCTTGGCTTGTCGACGACGGCGGTCTCCGTCGTCAGGATCATCGGGCGGCGGCGG
CGAGAACCTGTACTTCCAGGACTACAAGGACGACGACGACAAGCACCACCACCACCACCACTGATGACTC
GAGTCTAGAGCATGCACTAGTGCGGCCGCTAGCAGAAGGCCATCCTGACGGATGGCCTTTTCTTAAGTCG
CGTTGCGCTCGGTCGTTCGGCTGCGGCGAGCGGTATCAGCTCACTCAAAGGCGGTAATACGGTTATCCAC
AGAATCAGGGGATAACGCAGGAAAGAACATGTGAGCAAAAGGCCAGCAAAAGGCCAGGAACCGTAAAAAG
GCCGCGTTGCTGGCGTTTTTCCATAGGCTCCGCCCCCCTGACGAGCATCACAAAAATCGACGCTCAAGTC
AGAGGTGGCGAAACCCGACAGGACTATAAAGATACCAGGCGTTTCCCCCTGGAAGCTCCCTCGTGCGCTC
TCCTGTTCCGACCCTGCCGCTTACCGGATACCTGTCCGCCTTTCTCCCCTCGGGAAGCGTGGCGCTTTCT
CATAGCTCACGCTGTAGGTATCTCAGTTCGGTGTAGGTCGTTCGCTCCAAGCTGGGCTGTGTGCACGAAC
CCCCCGTTCAGCCCGACCGCTGCGCCTTATCCGGTAACTATCGTCTTGAGTCCAACCCGGTAAGACACGA
CTTATCGCCACTGGCAGCAGCCACTGGTAACAGGATTAGCAGAGCGAGGTATGTAGGCGGTGCTACAGAG
TTCTTGAAGTGGTGGCCTAACTACGGCTACACTAGAAGGACAGTATTTGGTATCTGCGCTCTGCTGAAGC
CAGTTACCTTCGGAAAAAGAGTTGGTAGCTCTTGATCCGGCAAACAAACCACCGCTGGTAGCGGTGGTTT
TTTTGTTTGCAAGCAGCAGATTACGCGCAGAAAAAAAGGATCTCAAGAAGATCCTTTGATCTTTTCTACG
GGGTCTGACGCTCATGGAACTAGAGCATGAGATTATCAAAAAGGATCTTCACCTAGATCCTTTTAAATTA
AAAATCGGCACGTAAGAGGTTCCAACTTTCACCATAATGAAATAAGATCACTACCGGGCGTATTTTTTGA
GTTATCGAGATTTTCAGGAGCTAAGGAAGCTAAAATGGAGAAAAAAATCACTGGATATACCACCGTTGAT
ATATCCCAATGGCATCGTAAAGAACATTTTGAGGCATTTCAGTCAGTTGCTCAATGTACCTATAACCAGA
CCGTTCAGCTGGATATTACGGCCTTTTTAAAGACCGTAAAGAAAAATAAGCACAAGTTTTATCCGGCCTT
TATTCACATTCTTGCCCGCCTGATGAATGCTCATCCGGAATTCCGTATGGCAATGAAAGACGGTGAGCTG
GTGATATGGGATAGTGTTCACCCTTGTTACACCGTTTTCCATGAGCAAACTGAAACGTTTTCATCGCTCT
GGAGTGAATACCACGACGATTTCCGGCAGTTTCTACACATATATTCGCAAGATGTGGCGTGTTACGGTGA
AAACCTGGCCTATTTCCCTAAAGGGTTTATTGAGAATATGTTTTTCGTCTCAGCCAATCCCTGGGTGAGT
TTCACCAGTTTTGATTTAAACGTGGCCAATATGGACAACTTCTTCGCCCCCGTTTTCACCATGGGCAAAT
ATTATACGCAAGGCGACAAGGTGCTGATGCCGCTGGCGATTCAGGTTCATCATGCCGTTTGTGATGGCTT
CCATGTCGGCAGAATGCTTAATGAATTACAACAGTACTGCGATGAGTGGCTGGCGGAAACGGCAATGCTG
AAGTTTTAAATCAATCTAAAGTATATATGAGTAAACTTGGTCTGACAGTTACCAATGCTTAATCAGTGAG
GCACCTATCTCAGCGATCTGTCTATTTCGTTCATCCATAGTTGCCTGACTCCCCGACGTGGCCGACCAGC
CCGTCATCGTCAACGCCTGATCCGCGGTGCGGACAGGCCGTGTCGCGACCGGCCGTGCGGAATTAAGCCG
GCCCGTACCCTGTGAATAGAGGTCCGCTGTGACACAAGAATCCCTGTTACTTCTCGACCGTATTGATTCG
GATGATTCCTACGCGAGCCTGCGGAACGACCAGGAATTCTGGGAGCCGCTGGCCCGCCGAGCCCTGGAGG
AGCTCGGGCTGCCGGTGCCGCCGGTGCTGCGGGTGCCCGGCGAGAGCACCAACCCCGTACTGGTCGGCGA
GCCCGGCCCGGTGATCAAGCTGTTCGGCGAGCACTGGTGCGGTCCGGAGAGCCTCGCGTCGGAGTCGGAG
GCGTACGCGGTCCTGGCGGACGCCCCGGTGCCGGTGCCCCGCCTCCTCGGCCGCGGCGAGCTGCGGCCCG
GCACCGGAGCCTGGCCGTGGCCCTACCTGGTGATGAGCCGGATGACCGGCACCACCTGGCGGTCCGCGAT
GGACGGCACGACCGACCGGAACGCGCTGCTCGCCCTGGCCCGCGAACTCGGCCGGGTGCTCGGCCGGCTG
CACAGGGTGCCGCTGACCGGGAACACCGTGCTCACCCCCCATTCCGAGGTCTTCCCGGAACTGCTGCGGG
AACGCCGCGCGGCGACCGTCGAGGACCACCGCGGGTGGGGCTACCTCTCGCCCCGGCTGCTGGACCGCCT
GGAGGACTGGCTGCCGGACGTGGACACGCTGCTGGCCGGCCGCGAACCCCGGTTCGTCCACGGCGACCTG
CACGGGACCAACATCTTCGTGGACCTGGCCGCGACCGAGGTCACCGGGATCGTCGACTTCACCGACGTCT
ATGCGGGAGACTCCCGCTACAGCCTGGTGCAACTGCATCTCAACGCCTTCCGGGGCGACCGCGAGATCCT
GGCCGCGCTGCTCGACGGGGCGCAGTGGAAGCGGACCGAGGACTTCGCCCGCGAACTGCTCGCCTTCACC
TTCCTGCACGACTTCGAGGTGTTCGAGGAGACCCCGCTGGATCTCTCCGGCTTCACCGATCCGGAGGAAC
TGGCGCAGTTCCTCTGGGGGCCGCCGGACACCGCCCCCGGCGCCTGACGCCCCCTCTAGCTGATCACCGC
GGCCATGATGGCATAAAACGAAAGGCCCAGTCTTTCGACTGAGCCTTTCGTTTTATTTGATGCCT
